Addgene plasmid #116570: pHAGE-PIK3CD-G971R
Purpose: Lentiviral expression of PIK3CD G971R
Depositing lab: Gordon Mills & Kenneth Scott. Depositing organization: Baylor College of Medicine. Publication: Systematic Functional Annotation of Somatic Mutations in Cancer. Ng PK, Li J, Jeong KJ, Shao S, Chen H, Tsang YH, Sengupta S, Wang Z, Bhavana VH, Tran R, Soewito S, Minussi DC, Moreno D, Kong K, Dogruluk T, Lu H, Gao J, Tokheim C, Zhou DC, Johnson AM, Zeng J, Ip CKM, Ju Z, Wester M, Yu S, Li Y, Vellano CP, Schultz N, Karchin R, Ding L, Lu Y, Cheung LWT, Chen K, Shaw KR, Meric-Bernstam F, Scott KL, Yi S, Sahni N, Liang H, Mills GB. Cancer Cell. 2018 Mar 12;33(3):450-462.e10. doi: 10.1016/j.ccell.2018.01.021. PubMed 29533785.
Backbone
  Vector backbone: pHAGE
  Vector type: Lentiviral
Growth in bacteria
  Bacterial resistance: Ampicillin, 100 μg/mL
  Growth temperature: 37°C
  Growth strain: Stbl3
  Copy number: High Copy
Gene/Insert
  Gene/Insert name: PIK3CD
  Species: H. sapiens (human)
  Mutation: G971R
  Entrez Gene: PIK3CD (a.k.a. APDS, IMD14, IMD14A, IMD14B, P110DELTA, PI3K, ROCHIS, p110D)
  Cloning method: Gateway Cloning
Terms and licenses: Academic/Nonprofit Terms; Industry Terms: Not Available to Industry
How to cite: pHAGE-PIK3CD-G971R was a gift from Gordon Mills & Kenneth Scott (Addgene plasmid # 116570 ; http://n2t.net/addgene:116570 ; RRID:Addgene_116570)
