[The description below was written by a language model from this plasmid's Addgene catalogue record and pLannotate feature annotations shown in this document.]
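Description:
pHAGE-PIK3CD-G971R is an HIV-1-derived lentiviral expression plasmid built on the pHAGE backbone and carrying the human PIK3CD open reading frame with a G971R substitution. PIK3CD encodes p110δ, the catalytic subunit of a class I phosphoinositide 3-kinase that converts PtdIns(4,5)P2 to PIP3 and so drives AKT/PDPK1 signalling. In bacteria the 11.6 kb plasmid is maintained through a high-copy ColE1/pUC-type origin and selected with ampicillin via the β-lactamase gene. Fragments of lac regulatory elements, an SV40 origin and an SV40 poly(A) signal in the backbone appear to be vector remnants.

The transfer cassette lies between a truncated 5' LTR and a self-inactivating ΔU3 3' LTR. It includes the Ψ packaging signal with a partial gag sequence, the Rev response element for nuclear export of the genomic RNA, and the cPPT/CTS, which aids transduction. An internal EF-1α promoter provides strong constitutive transcription of the PIK3CD coding sequence. This sequence is flanked by attB1 and attB2 remnants, consistent with the recorded Gateway cloning.

Downstream are short T3 and T7 promoter sites, an attB4 fragment and a V5 epitope sequence; the record does not state whether the V5 tag is fused in frame to the kinase. An EMCV IRES then drives puromycin N-acetyltransferase from the same transcript, so transduced mammalian cells can be selected with puromycin. A WPRE enhances transcript expression.

The stated purpose is lentiviral expression of the G971R variant. The associated study concerns systematic functional annotation of somatic cancer mutations, which suggests its use for comparing mutant alleles in cell-based assays.
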