Features (pLannotate 1.2.2; 30 found; start..end, strand, type, name):
    377..634     +  LTR            5' LTR (truncated): truncated 5' long terminal repeat (LTR) from HIV-1
    681..806     +  misc_feature   HIV-1 Ψ: packaging signal of human immunodeficiency virus type 1
    790..1128    +  CDS            HIV-1 gag (fragment): gag protein from human immunodeficiency virus 1; gag
   1303..1536    +  misc_feature   RRE: The Rev response element (RRE) of HIV-1 allows for Rev-dependent mRNA export from the nucleus to the cytoplasm.
   1913..2013    +  CDS            Rev (fragment): human immunodeficiency virus 1 (HIV-1) Rev protein; rev; enhances nuclear export of unspliced and incompletely spliced viral mRNAs
   2058..2175    +  misc_feature   cPPT/CTS: central polypurine tract and central termination sequence of HIV-1
   2223..3401    +  promoter       EF-1α promoter: strong constitutive promoter for human elongation factor EF-1α
   3422..3439    +  protein_bind   attB1 (fragment): mutant version of attB; core recombination site for the Gateway® BP reaction BP Clonase™
   3448..6579    +  CDS            PIK3CD: PK3CD_HUMAN - Experimental evidence at protein level: Swiss-Prot protein existence level 1. Phosphoinositide-3-kinase (PI3K) phosphorylates phosphatidylinositol (PI) and its phosphorylated derivatives at position 3 of the inositol ring to produce 3-phosphoinositides (PubMed:9235916). Uses ATP and PtdIns(4,5)P2 (phosphatidylinositol 4,5- bisphosphate) to generate phosphatidylinositol 3,4,5-trisphosphate (PIP3) (PubMed:15135396). PIP3 plays a key role by recruiting PH domain-containing proteins to the membrane, including AKT1 and PDPK1, activating signaling cascades involved in cell growth, surv
   6587..6604    -  protein_bind   attB2 (fragment): mutant version of attB; core recombination site for the Gateway® BP reaction BP Clonase™
   6613..6631    +  promoter       T3 promoter: promoter for bacteriophage T3 RNA polymerase
   6657..6675    -  promoter       T7 promoter: promoter for bacteriophage T7 RNA polymerase
   6681..6699    -  protein_bind   attB4 (fragment): mutant version of attB; core recombination site for the Gateway® BP reaction BP Clonase™
   6755..6796    +  CDS            V5 tag: epitope tag from simian virus 5
   6922..7384    +  misc_feature   IRES: internal ribosome entry site (IRES) of the encephalomyocarditis virus (EMCV)
   7398..7995    +  CDS            PuroR (fragment): puromycin N-acetyltransferase; pac from Streptomyces; confers resistance to puromycin
   8011..8599    +  misc_feature   WPRE: woodchuck hepatitis virus posttranscriptional regulatory element
   8607..8672    +  CDS            nef (fragment): NEF_HV1Z2 - Experimental evidence at protein level: Swiss-Prot protein existence level 1. Extracellular Nef protein targets CD4(+) T-lymphocytes for apoptosis by interacting with CXCR4 surface receptors. From Human immunodeficiency virus type 1 group M subtype D (isolate Z2/CDC-Z34) (HIV-1).
   8674..8907    +  LTR            3' LTR (ΔU3): self-inactivating 3' long terminal repeat (LTR) from HIV-1
   9112..9216    +  promoter       AmpR promoter: bla
   9217..10077   +  CDS            AmpR: β-lactamase; bla; confers resistance to ampicillin, carbenicillin, and related antibiotics
  10248..10836   +  rep_origin     ori: high-copy-number ColE1/pMB1/pBR322/pUC origin of replication
  11019..11073   +  CDS            lacI (fragment): lac repressor; lacI; The lac repressor binds to the lac operator to inhibit transcription in E. coli. This inhibition can be relieved by adding lactose or isopropyl-β-D-thiogalactopyranoside (IPTG).
  11079..11172   +  rep_origin     SV40 ori (fragment): SV40 origin of replication
  11197..11234   +  CDS            lacI (fragment): lac repressor; lacI; The lac repressor binds to the lac operator to inhibit transcription in E. coli. This inhibition can be relieved by adding lactose or isopropyl-β-D-thiogalactopyranoside (IPTG).
  11247..11268   +  protein_bind   CAP binding site: CAP binding activates transcription in the presence of cAMP. E. coli catabolite activator protein
  11283..11313   +  promoter       lac promoter: promoter for the E. coli lac operon
  11317..11339   +  protein_bind   lac operator (fragment): The lac repressor binds to the lac operator to inhibit transcription in E. coli. This inhibition can be relieved by adding lactose or isopropyl-β-D-thiogalactopyranoside (IPTG). lac repressor encoded by lacI
  11371..11454   +  polyA_signal   SV40 poly(A) signal (fragment): SV40 polyadenylation signal
  11621..329     +  CDS            nef (fragment) (across the origin): NEF_HV1BR - Experimental evidence at protein level: Swiss-Prot protein existence level 1. Extracellular Nef protein targets CD4(+) T-lymphocytes for apoptosis by interacting with CXCR4 surface receptors (PubMed:14990729). From Human immunodeficiency virus type 1 group M subtype B (isolate BRU/LAI) (HIV-1).
>Addgene plasmid #116570 | pHAGE-PIK3CD-G971R | addgene full sequence | sequence record 243174 | Addgene NGS Result
TGGAAGGGCTAATTCACTCCCAAAGAAGACAAGATATCCTTGATCTGTGGATCTACCACACACAAGGCTA
CTTCCCTGATTAGCAGAACTACACACCAGGGCCAGGGGTCAGATATCCACTGACCTTTGGATGGTGCTAC
AAGCTAGTACCAGTTGAGCCAGATAAGGTAGAAGAGGCCAATAAAGGAGAGAACACCAGCTTGTTACACC
CTGTGAGCCTGCATGGGATGGATGACCCGGAGAGAGAAGTGTTAGAGTGGAGGTTTGACAGCCGCCTAGC
ATTTCATCACGTGGCCCGAGAGCTGCATCCGGAGTACTTCAAGAACTGCTGATATCGAGCTTGCTACAAG
GGACTTTCCGCTGGGGACTTTCCAGGGAGGCGTGGCCTGGGCGGGACTGGGGAGTGGCGAGCCCTCAGAT
CCTGCATATAAGCAGCTGCTTTTTGCCTGTACTGGGTCTCTCTGGTTAGACCAGATCTGAGCCTGGGAGC
TCTCTGGCTAACTAGGGAACCCACTGCTTAAGCCTCAATAAAGCTTGCCTTGAGTGCTTCAAGTAGTGTG
TGCCCGTCTGTTGTGTGACTCTGGTAACTAGAGATCCCTCAGACCCTTTTAGTCAGTGTGGAAAATCTCT
AGCAGTGGCGCCCGAACAGGGACTTGAAAGCGAAAGGGAAACCAGAGGAGCTCTCTCGACGCAGGACTCG
GCTTGCTGAAGCGCGCACGGCAAGAGGCGAGGGGCGGCGACTGGTGAGTACGCCAAAAATTTTGACTAGC
GGAGGCTAGAAGGAGAGAGATGGGTGCGAGAGCGTCAGTATTAAGCGGGGGAGAATTAGATCGCGATGGG
AAAAAATTCGGTTAAGGCCAGGGGGAAAGAAAAAATATAAATTAAAACATATAGTATGGGCAAGCAGGGA
GCTAGAACGATTCGCAGTTAATCCTGGCCTGTTAGAAACATCAGAAGGCTGTAGACAAATACTGGGACAG
CTACAACCATCCCTTCAGACAGGATCAGAAGAACTTAGATCATTATATAATACAGTAGCAACCCTCTATT
GTGTGCATCAAAGGATAGAGATAAAAGACACCAAGGAAGCTTTAGACAAGATAGAGGAAGAGCAAAACAA
AAGTAAGACCACCGCACAGCAAGCGGCCGGCCGCTGATCTTCAGACCTGGAGGAGGAGATATGAGGGACA
ATTGGAGAAGTGAATTATATAAATATAAAGTAGTAAAAATTGAACCATTAGGAGTAGCACCCACCAAGGC
AAAGAGAAGAGTGGTGCAGAGAGAAAAAAGAGCAGTGGGAATAGGAGCTTTGTTCCTTGGGTTCTTGGGA
GCAGCAGGAAGCACTATGGGCGCAGCGTCAATGACGCTGACGGTACAGGCCAGACAATTATTGTCTGGTA
TAGTGCAGCAGCAGAACAATTTGCTGAGGGCTATTGAGGCGCAACAGCATCTGTTGCAACTCACAGTCTG
GGGCATCAAGCAGCTCCAGGCAAGAATCCTGGCTGTGGAAAGATACCTAAAGGATCAACAGCTCCTGGGG
ATTTGGGGTTGCTCTGGAAAACTCATTTGCACCACTGCTGTGCCTTGGAATGCTAGTTGGAGTAATAAAT
CTCTGGAACAGATTTGGAATCACACGACCTGGATGGAGTGGGACAGAGAAATTAACAATTACACAAGCTT
AATACACTCCTTAATTGAAGAATCGCAAAACCAGCAAGAAAAGAATGAACAAGAATTATTGGAATTAGAT
AAATGGGCAAGTTTGTGGAATTGGTTTAACATAACAAATTGGCTGTGGTATATAAAATTATTCATAATGA
TAGTAGGAGGCTTGGTAGGTTTAAGAATAGTTTTTGCTGTACTTTCTATAGTGAATAGAGTTAGGCAGGG
ATATTCACCATTATCGTTTCAGACCCACCTCCCAACCCCGAGGGGACCCGACAGGCCCGAAGGAATAGAA
GAAGAAGGTGGAGAGAGAGACAGAGACAGATCCATTCGATTAGTGAACGGATCTCGACGGTATCGCCGAA
TTCACAAATGGCAGTATTCATCCACAATTTTAAAAGAAAAGGGGGGATTGGGGGGTACAGTGCAGGGGAA
AGAATAGTAGACATAATAGCAACAGACATACAAACTAAAGAATTACAAAAACAAATTACAAAAATTCAAA
ATTTTCGGGTTTATTACAGGGACAGCAGAGATCCAGTTTGGACTAGTCGTGAGGCTCCGGTGCCCGTCAG
TGGGCAGAGCGCACATCGCCCACAGTCCCCGAGAAGTTGGGGGGAGGGGTCGGCAATTGAACCGGTGCCT
AGAGAAGGTGGCGCGGGGTAAACTGGGAAAGTGATGTCGTGTACTGGCTCCGCCTTTTTCCCGAGGGTGG
GGGAGAACCGTATATAAGTGCAGTAGTCGCCGTGAACGTTCTTTTTCGCAACGGGTTTGCCGCCAGAACA
CAGGTAAGTGCCGTGTGTGGTTCCCGCGGGCCTGGCCTCTTTACGGGTTATGGCCCTTGCGTGCCTTGAA
TTACTTCCACCTGGCTGCAGTACGTGATTCTTGATCCCGAGCTTCGGGTTGGAAGTGGGTGGGAGAGTTC
GAGGCCTTGCGCTTAAGGAGCCCCTTCGCCTCGTGCTTGAGTTGAGGCCTGGCCTGGGCGCTGGGGCCGC
CGCGTGCGAATCTGGTGGCACCTTCGCGCCTGTCTCGCTGCTTTCGATAAGTCTCTAGCCATTTAAAATT
TTTGATGACCTGCTGCGACGCTTTTTTTCTGGCAAGATAGTCTTGTAAATGCGGGCCAAGATCTGCACAC
TGGTATTTCGGTTTTTGGGGCCGCGGGCGGCGACGGGGCCCGTGCGTCCCAGCGCACATGTTCGGCGAGG
CGGGGCCTGCGAGCGCGGCCACCGAGAATCGGACGGGGGTAGTCTCAAGCTGGCCGGCCTGCTCTGGTGC
CTGGCCTCGCGCCGCCGTGTATCGCCCCGCCCTGGGCGGCAAGGCTGGCCCGGTCGGCACCAGTTGCGTG
AGCGGAAAGATGGCCGCTTCCCGGCCCTGCTGCAGGGAGCTCAAAATGGAGGACGCGGCGCTCGGGAGAG
CGGGCGGGTGAGTCACCCACACAAAGGAAAAGGGCCTTTCCGTCCTCAGCCGTCGCTTCATGTGACTCCA
CGGAGTACCGGGCGCCGTCCAGGCACCTCGATTAGTTCTCGAGCTTTTGGAGTACGTCGTCTTTAGGTTG
GGGGGAGGGGTTTTATGCGATGGAGTTTCCCCACACTGAGTGGGTGGAGACTGAAGTTAGGCCAGCTTGG
CACTTGATGTAATTCTCCTTGGAATTTGCCCTTTTTGAGTTTGGATCTTGGTTCATTCTCAAGCCTCAGA
CAGTGGTTCAAAGTTTTTTTCTTCCATTTCAGGTGTCGTGAAGCGGCCCTGCAGATATCAACAAGTTTGT
ACAAAAAAGTTGGCACCATGCCCCCTGGGGTGGACTGCCCCATGGAATTCTGGACCAAGGAGGAGAATCA
GAGCGTTGTGGTTGACTTCCTGCTGCCCACAGGGGTCTACCTGAACTTCCCTGTGTCCCGCAATGCCAAC
CTCAGCACCATCAAGCAGCTGCTGTGGCACCGCGCCCAGTATGAGCCGCTCTTCCACATGCTCAGTGGCC
CCGAGGCCTATGTGTTCACCTGCATCAACCAGACAGCGGAGCAGCAAGAGCTGGAGGACGAGCAACGGCG
TCTGTGTGACGTGCAGCCCTTCCTGCCCGTCCTGCGCCTGGTGGCCCGTGAGGGCGACCGCGTGAAGAAG
CTCATCAACTCACAGATCAGCCTCCTCATCGGCAAAGGCCTCCACGAGTTTGACTCCTTGTGCGACCCAG
AAGTGAACGACTTTCGCGCCAAGATGTGCCAATTCTGCGAGGAGGCGGCCGCCCGCCGGCAGCAGCTGGG
CTGGGAGGCCTGGCTGCAGTACAGTTTCCCCCTGCAGCTGGAGCCCTCGGCTCAAACCTGGGGGCCTGGT
ACCCTGCGGCTCCCGAACCGGGCCCTTCTGGTCAACGTTAAGTTTGAGGGCAGCGAGGAGAGCTTCACCT
TCCAGGTGTCCACCAAGGACGTGCCGCTGGCGCTGATGGCCTGTGCCCTGCGGAAGAAGGCCACAGTGTT
CCGGCAGCCGCTGGTGGAGCAGCCGGAAGACTACACGCTGCAGGTGAACGGCAGGCATGAGTACCTGTAT
GGCAGCTACCCGCTCTGCCAGTTCCAGTACATCTGCAGCTGCCTGCACAGTGGGTTGACCCCTCACCTGA
CCATGGTCCATTCCTCCTCCATCCTCGCCATGCGGGATGAGCAGAGCAACCCTGCCCCCCAGGTCCAGAA
ACCGCGTGCCAAACCACCTCCCATTCCTGCGAAGAAGCCTTCCTCTGTGTCCCTGTGGTCCCTGGAGCAG
CCGTTCCGCATCGAGCTCATCCAGGGCAGCAAAGTGAACGCCGACGAGCGGATGAAGCTGGTGGTGCAGG
CCGGGCTTTTCCACGGCAACGAGATGCTGTGCAAGACGGTGTCCAGCTCGGAGGTGAGCGTGTGCTCGGA
GCCCGTGTGGAAGCAGCGGCTGGAGTTCGACATCAACATCTGCGACCTGCCCCGCATGGCCCGTCTCTGC
TTTGCGCTGTACGCCGTGATCGAGAAAGCCAAGAAGGCTCGCTCCACCAAGAAGAAGTCCAAGAAGGCGG
ACTGCCCCATTGCCTGGGCCAACCTCATGCTGTTTGACTACAAGGACCAGCTTAAGACCGGGGAACGCTG
CCTCTACATGTGGCCCTCCGTCCCAGATGAGAAGGGCGAGCTGCTGAACCCCACGGGCACTGTGCGCAGT
AACCCCAACACGGATAGCGCCGCTGCCCTGCTCATCTGCCTGCCCGAGGTGGCCCCGCACCCCGTGTACT
ACCCCGCCCTGGAGAAGATCTTGGAGCTGGGGCGACACAGCGAGTGTGTGCATGTCACCGAGGAGGAGCA
GCTGCAGCTGCGGGAAATCCTGGAGCGGCGGGGGTCTGGGGAGCTGTATGAGCACGAGAAGGACCTGGTG
TGGAAGCTGCGGCATGAAGTCCAGGAGCACTTCCCGGAGGCGCTAGCCCGGCTGCTGCTGGTCACCAAGT
GGAACAAGCATGAGGATGTGGCCCAGATGCTCTACCTGCTGTGCTCCTGGCCGGAGCTGCCCGTCCTGAG
CGCCCTGGAGCTGCTAGACTTCAGCTTCCCCGATTGCCACGTAGGCTCCTTCGCCATCAAGTCGCTGCGG
AAACTGACGGACGATGAGCTGTTCCAGTACCTGCTGCAGCTGGTGCAGGTGCTCAAGTACGAGTCCTACC
TGGACTGCGAGCTGACCAAATTCCTGCTGGACCGGGCCCTGGCCAACCGCAAGATCGGCCACTTCCTTTT
CTGGCACCTCCGCTCCGAGATGCACGTGCCGTCGGTGGCCCTGCGCTTCGGCCTCATCCTGGAGGCCTAC
TGCAGGGGCAGCACCCACCACATGAAGGTGCTGATGAAGCAGGGGGAAGCACTGAGCAAACTGAAGGCCC
TGAATGACTTCGTCAAGCTGAGCTCTCAGAAGACCCCCAAGCCCCAGACCAAGGAGCTGATGCACTTGTG
CATGCGGCAGGAGGCCTACCTAGAGGCCCTCTCCCACCTGCAGTCCCCACTCGACCCCAGCACCCTGCTG
GCTGAAGTCTGCGTGGAGCAGTGCACCTTCATGGACTCCAAGATGAAGCCCCTGTGGATCATGTACAGCA
ACGAGGAGGCAGGCAGCGGCGGCAGCGTGGGCATCATCTTTAAGAACGGGGATGACCTCCGGCAGGACAT
GCTGACCCTGCAGATGATCCAGCTCATGGACGTCCTGTGGAAGCAGGAGGGGCTGGACCTGAGGATGACC
CCCTATGGCTGCCTCCCCACCGGGGACCGCACAGGCCTCATTGAGGTGGTACTCCGTTCAGACACCATCG
CCAACATCCAACTCAACAAGAGCAACATGGCAGCCACAGCCGCCTTCAACAAGGATGCCCTGCTCAACTG
GCTGAAGTCCAAGAACCCGGGGGAGGCCCTGGATCGAGCCATTGAGGAGTTCACCCTCTCCTGTGCTGGC
TATTGTGTGGCCACATATGTGCTGGGCATTGGCGATCGGCACAGCGACAACATCATGATCCGAGAGAGTG
GGCAGCTGTTCCACATTGATTTTGGCCACTTTCTGGGGAATTTCAAGACCAAGTTTGGAATCAACCGCGA
GCGTGTCCCATTCATCCTCACCTACGACTTTGTCCATGTGATTCAGCAGGGGAAGACTAATAATAGTGAG
AAATTTGAACGGTTCCGGGGCTACTGTGAAAGGGCCTACACCATCCTGCGGCGCCACAGGCTTCTCTTCC
TCCACCTCTTTGCCCTGATGCGGGCGGCAGGCCTGCCTGAGCTCAGCTGCTCCAAAGACATCCAGTATCT
CAAGGACTCCCTGGCACTGGGGAAAACAGAGGAGGAGGCACTGAAGCACTTCCGAGTGAAGTTTAACGAA
GCCCTCCGTGAGAGCTGGAAAACCAAAGTGAACTGGCTGGCCCACAACGTGTCCAAAGACAACAGGCAGT
TGCCAACTTTCTTGTACAAAGTGGTGATATCCAATTAACCCTCACTAAAGGGTTGTTATAAGAAATAGTT
TGTTGCCCTATAGTGAGTCGTATTACCACCCAACTTTTCTATACAAAGTGGTTGATATCCAGCACAGTGG
CGGCCGCTCGAGTCTAGAGGGCCCGCGGTTCGAAGGTAAGCCTATCCCTAACCCTCTCCTCGGTCTCGAT
TCTACGCGTACCGGTTAGTAATGAGATCCCTCCCCCCCCCCTAACGTTACTGGCCGAAGCCGCTTGGAAT
AAGGCCGGTGTGCGTTTGTCTATATGTTATTTTCCACCATATTGCCGTCTTTTGGCAATGTGAGGGCCCG
GAAACCTGGCCCTGTCTTCTTGACGAGCATTCCTAGGGGTCTTTCCCCTCTCGCCAAAGGAATGCAAGGT
CTGTTGAATGTCGTGAAGGAAGCAGTTCCTCTGGAAGCTTCTTGAAGACAAACAACGTCTGTAGCGACCC
TTTGCAGGCAGCGGAACCCCCCACCTGGCGACAGGTGCCTCTGCGGCCAAAAGCCACGTGTATAAGATAC
ACCTGCAAAGGCGGCACAACCCCAGTGCCACGTTGTGAGTTGGATAGTTGTGGAAAGAGTCAAATGGCTC
TCCTCAAGCGTATTCAACAAGGGGCTGAAGGATGCCCAGAAGGTACCCCATTGTATGGGATCTGATCTGG
GGCCTCGGTGCACATGCTTTACATGTGTTTAGTCGAGGTTAAAAAAACGTCTAGGCCCCCCGAACCACGG
GGACGTGGTTTTCCTTTGAAAAACACGATGATAATATGGCCACACATATGACCGAGTACAAGCCCACGGT
GCGCCTCGCCACCCGCGACGACGTCCCCAGGGCCGTACGCACCCTCGCCGCCGCGTTCGCCGACTACCCC
GCCACGCGCCACACCGTCGATCCGGACCGCCACATCGAGCGGGTCACCGAGCTGCAAGAACTCTTCCTCA
CGCGCGTCGGGCTCGACATCGGCAAGGTGTGGGTCGCGGACGACGGCGCCGCGGTGGCGGTCTGGACCAC
GCCGGAGAGCGTCGAAGCGGGGGCGGTGTTCGCCGAGATCGGCCCGCGCATGGCCGAGTTGAGCGGTTCC
CGGCTGGCCGCGCAGCAACAGATGGAAGGCCTCCTGGCGCCGCACCGGCCCAAGGAGCCCGCGTGGTTCC
TGGCCACCGTCGGCGTCTCGCCCGACCACCAGGGCAAGGGTCTGGGCAGCGCCGTCGTGCTCCCCGGAGT
GGAGGCGGCCGAGCGCGCCGGGGTGCCCGCCTTCCTGGAGACCTCCGCGCCCCGCAACCTCCCCTTCTAC
GAGCGGCTCGGCTTCACCGTCACCGCCGACGTCGAGGTGCCCGAAGGACCGCGCACCTGGTGCATGACCC
GCAAGCCCGGTGCCTAAATCGATAGATCCTAATCAACCTCTGGATTACAAAATTTGTGAAAGATTGACTG
GTATTCTTAACTATGTTGCTCCTTTTACGCTATGTGGATACGCTGCTTTAATGCCTTTGTATCATGCTAT
TGCTTCCCGTATGGCTTTCATTTTCTCCTCCTTGTATAAATCCTGGTTGCTGTCTCTTTATGAGGAGTTG
TGGCCCGTTGTCAGGCAACGTGGCGTGGTGTGCACTGTGTTTGCTGACGCAACCCCCACTGGTTGGGGCA
TTGCCACCACCTGTCAGCTCCTTTCCGGGACTTTCGCTTTCCCCCTCCCTATTGCCACGGCGGAACTCAT
CGCCGCCTGCCTTGCCCGCTGCTGGACAGGGGCTCGGCTGTTGGGCACTGACAATTCCGTGGTGTTGTCG
GGGAAATCATCGTCCTTTCCTTGGCTGCTCGCCTGTGTTGCCACCTGGATTCTGCGCGGGACGTCCTTCT
GCTACGTCCCTTCGGCCCTCAATCCAGCGGACCTTCCTTCCCGCGGCCTGCTGCCGGCTCTGCGGCCTCT
TCCGCGTCTTCGCCTTCGCCCTCAGACGAGTCGGATCTCCCTTTGGGCCGCCTCCCCGCCTGAGATCCTT
TAAGACCAATGACTTACAAGGCAGCTGTAGATCTTAGCCACTTTTTAAAAGAAAAGGGGGGACTGGAAGG
GCTAATTCACTCCCAACGAAGACAAGATCTGCTTTTTGCTTGTACTGGGTCTCTCTGGTTAGACCAGATC
TGAGCCTGGGAGCTCTCTGGCTAACTAGGGAACCCACTGCTTAAGCCTCAATAAAGCTTGCCTTGAGTGC
TTCAAGTAGTGTGTGCCCGTCTGTTGTGTGACTCTGGTAACTAGAGATCCCTCAGACCCTTTTAGTCAGT
GTGGAAAATCTCTAGCAGTAGTAGTTCATGTCATCTTATTATTCAGTATTTATAACTTGCAAAGAAATGA
ATATCAGAGAGTGAGAGGCCCGGGTTAATTAAGGAAAGGGCTAGATCATTCTTGAAGACGAAAGGGCCTC
GTGATACGCCTATTTTTATAGGTTAATGTCATGATAATAATGGTTTCTTAGACGTCAGGTGGCACTTTTC
GGGGAAATGTGCGCGGAACCCCTATTTGTTTATTTTTCTAAATACATTCAAATATGTATCCGCTCATGAG
ACAATAACCCTGATAAATGCTTCAATAATATTGAAAAAGGAAGAGTATGAGTATTCAACATTTCCGTGTC
GCCCTTATTCCCTTTTTTGCGGCATTTTGCCTTCCTGTTTTTGCTCACCCAGAAACGCTGGTGAAAGTAA
AAGATGCTGAAGATCAGTTGGGTGCACGAGTGGGTTACATCGAACTGGATCTCAACAGCGGTAAGATCCT
TGAGAGTTTTCGCCCCGAAGAACGTTTTCCAATGATGAGCACTTTTAAAGTTCTGCTATGTGGCGCGGTA
TTATCCCGTGTTGACGCCGGGCAAGAGCAACTCGGTCGCCGCATACACTATTCTCAGAATGACTTGGTTG
AGTACTCACCAGTCACAGAAAAGCATCTTACGGATGGCATGACAGTAAGAGAATTATGCAGTGCTGCCAT
AACCATGAGTGATAACACTGCGGCCAACTTACTTCTGACAACGATCGGAGGACCGAAGGAGCTAACCGCT
TTTTTGCACAACATGGGGGATCATGTAACTCGCCTTGATCGTTGGGAACCGGAGCTGAATGAAGCCATAC
CAAACGACGAGCGTGACACCACGATGCCTGTAGCAATGGCAACAACGTTGCGCAAACTATTAACTGGCGA
ACTACTTACTCTAGCTTCCCGGCAACAATTAATAGACTGGATGGAGGCGGATAAAGTTGCAGGACCACTT
CTGCGCTCGGCCCTTCCGGCTGGCTGGTTTATTGCTGATAAATCTGGAGCCGGTGAGCGTGGGTCTCGCG
GTATCATTGCAGCACTGGGGCCAGATGGTAAGCCCTCCCGTATCGTAGTTATCTACACGACGGGGAGTCA
GGCAACTATGGATGAACGAAATAGACAGATCGCTGAGATAGGTGCCTCACTGATTAAGCATTGGTAACTG
TCAGACCAAGTTTACTCATATATACTTTAGATTGATTTAAAACTTCATTTTTAATTTAAAAGGATCTAGG
TGAAGATCCTTTTTGATAATCTCATGACCAAAATCCCTTAACGTGAGTTTTCGTTCCACTGAGCGTCAGA
CCCCGTAGAAAAGATCAAAGGATCTTCTTGAGATCCTTTTTTTCTGCGCGTAATCTGCTGCTTGCAAACA
AAAAAACCACCGCTACCAGCGGTGGTTTGTTTGCCGGATCAAGAGCTACCAACTCTTTTTCCGAAGGTAA
CTGGCTTCAGCAGAGCGCAGATACCAAATACTGTTCTTCTAGTGTAGCCGTAGTTAGGCCACCACTTCAA
GAACTCTGTAGCACCGCCTACATACCTCGCTCTGCTAATCCTGTTACCAGTGGCTGCTGCCAGTGGCGAT
AAGTCGTGTCTTACCGGGTTGGACTCAAGACGATAGTTACCGGATAAGGCGCAGCGGTCGGGCTGAACGG
GGGGTTCGTGCACACAGCCCAGCTTGGAGCGAACGACCTACACCGAACTGAGATACCTACAGCGTGAGCT
ATGAGAAAGCGCCACGCTTCCCGAAGGGAGAAAGGCGGACAGGTATCCGGTAAGCGGCAGGGTCGGAACA
GGAGAGCGCACGAGGGAGCTTCCAGGGGGAAACGCCTGGTATCTTTATAGTCCTGTCGGGTTTCGCCACC
TCTGACTTGAGCGTCGATTTTTGTGATGCTCGTCAGGGGGGCGGAGCCTATGGAAAAACGCCAGCAACGC
GGCCTTTTTACGGTTCCTGGCCTTTTGCTGGCCTTTTGCTCACATGTTCTTTCCTGCGTTATCCCCTGAT
TCTGTGGATAACCGTATTACCGCCTTTGAGTGAGCTGATACCGCTCGCCGCAGCCGAACGACCGAGCGCA
GCGAGTCAGTGAGCGAGGAAGCGGAAGAGCGCCCAATACGCAAACCGCCTCTCCCCGCGCGTTGGCCGAT
TCATTAATGCAGCAAGCTCATGGCTGACTAATTTTTTTTATTTATGCAGAGGCCGAGGCCGCCTCGGCCT
CTGAGCTATTCCAGAAGTAGTGAGGAGGCTTTTTTGGAGGCCTAGGCTTTTGCAAAAAGCTCCCCGTGGC
ACGACAGGTTTCCCGACTGGAAAGCGGGCAGTGAGCGCAACGCAATTAATGTGAGTTAGCTCACTCATTA
GGCACCCCAGGCTTTACACTTTATGCTTCCGGCTCGTATGTTGTGTGGAATTGTGAGCGGATAACAATTT
CACACAGGAAACAGCTATGACATGATTACGAATTTCACAAATAAAGCATTTTTTTCACTGCATTCTAGTT
GTGGTTTGTCCAAACTCATCAATGTATCTTATCATGTCTGGATCAACTGGATAACTCAAGCTAACCAAAA
TCATCCCAAACTTCCCACCCCATACCCTATTACCACTGCCAATTACCTGTGGTTTCATTTACTCTAAACC
TGTGATTCCTCTGAATTATTTTCATTTTAAAGAAATTGTATTTGTTAAATATGTACTACAAACTTAGTAG
T
