>Addgene plasmid #116570 | pHAGE-PIK3CD-G971R | depositor partial sequence | sequence record 219445 | insert
ATGCCCCCTGGGGTGGACTGCCCCATGGAATTCTGGACCAAGGAGGAGAATCAGAGCGTTGTGGTTGACT
TCCTGCTGCCCACAGGGGTCTACCTGAACTTCCCTGTGTCCCGCAATGCCAACCTCAGCACCATCAAGCA
GCTGCTGTGGCACCGCGCCCAGTATGAGCCGCTCTTCCACATGCTCAGTGGCCCCGAGGCCTATGTGTTC
ACCTGCATCAACCAGACAGCGGAGCAGCAAGAGCTGGAGGACGAGCAACGGCGTCTGTGTGACGTGCAGC
CCTTCCTGCCCGTCCTGCGCCTGGTGGCCCGTGAGGGCGACCGCGTGAAGAAGCTCATCAACTCACAGAT
CAGCCTCCTCATCGGCAAAGGCCTCCACGAGTTTGACTCCTTGTGCGACCCAGAAGTGAACGACTTTCGC
GCCAAGATGTGCCAATTCTGCGAGGAGGCGGCCGCCCGCCGGCAGCAGCTGGGCTGGGAGGCCTGGCTGC
AGTACAGTTTCCCCCTGCAGCTGGAGCCCTCGGCTCAAACCTGGGGGCCTGGTACCCTGCGGCTCCCGAA
CCGGGCCCTTCTGGTCAACGTTAAGTTTGAGGGCAGCGAGGAGAGCTTCACCTTCCAGGTGTCCACCAAG
GACGTGCCGCTGGCGCTGATGGCCTGTGCCCTGCGGAAGAAGGCCACAGTGTTCCGGCAGCCGCTGGTGG
AGCAGCCGGAAGACTACACGCTGCAGGTGAACGGCAGGCATGAGTACCTGTATGGCAGCTACCCGCTCTG
CCAGTTCCAGTACATCTGCAGCTGCCTGCACAGTGGGTTGACCCCTCACCTGACCATGGTCCATTCCTCC
TCCATCCTCGCCATGCGGGATGAGCAGAGCAACCCTGCCCCCCAGGTCCAGAAACCGCGTGCCAAACCAC
CTCCCATTCCTGCGAAGAAGCCTTCCTCTGTGTCCCTGTGGTCCCTGGAGCAGCCGTTCCGCATCGAGCT
CATCCAGGGCAGCAAAGTGAACGCCGACGAGCGGATGAAGCTGGTGGTGCAGGCCGGGCTTTTCCACGGC
AACGAGATGCTGTGCAAGACGGTGTCCAGCTCGGAGGTGAGCGTGTGCTCGGAGCCCGTGTGGAAGCAGC
GGCTGGAGTTCGACATCAACATCTGCGACCTGCCCCGCATGGCCCGTCTCTGCTTTGCGCTGTACGCCGT
GATCGAGAAAGCCAAGAAGGCTCGCTCCACCAAGAAGAAGTCCAAGAAGGCGGACTGCCCCATTGCCTGG
GCCAACCTCATGCTGTTTGACTACAAGGACCAGCTTAAGACCGGGGAACGCTGCCTCTACATGTGGCCCT
CCGTCCCAGATGAGAAGGGCGAGCTGCTGAACCCCACGGGCACTGTGCGCAGTAACCCCAACACGGATAG
CGCCGCTGCCCTGCTCATCTGCCTGCCCGAGGTGGCCCCGCACCCCGTGTACTACCCCGCCCTGGAGAAG
ATCTTGGAGCTGGGGCGACACAGCGAGTGTGTGCATGTCACCGAGGAGGAGCAGCTGCAGCTGCGGGAAA
TCCTGGAGCGGCGGGGGTCTGGGGAGCTGTATGAGCACGAGAAGGACCTGGTGTGGAAGCTGCGGCATGA
AGTCCAGGAGCACTTCCCGGAGGCGCTAGCCCGGCTGCTGCTGGTCACCAAGTGGAACAAGCATGAGGAT
GTGGCCCAGATGCTCTACCTGCTGTGCTCCTGGCCGGAGCTGCCCGTCCTGAGCGCCCTGGAGCTGCTAG
ACTTCAGCTTCCCCGATTGCCACGTAGGCTCCTTCGCCATCAAGTCGCTGCGGAAACTGACGGACGATGA
GCTGTTCCAGTACCTGCTGCAGCTGGTGCAGGTGCTCAAGTACGAGTCCTACCTGGACTGCGAGCTGACC
AAATTCCTGCTGGACCGGGCCCTGGCCAACCGCAAGATCGGCCACTTCCTTTTCTGGCACCTCCGCTCCG
AGATGCACGTGCCGTCGGTGGCCCTGCGCTTCGGCCTCATCCTGGAGGCCTACTGCAGGGGCAGCACCCA
CCACATGAAGGTGCTGATGAAGCAGGGGGAAGCACTGAGCAAACTGAAGGCCCTGAATGACTTCGTCAAG
CTGAGCTCTCAGAAGACCCCCAAGCCCCAGACCAAGGAGCTGATGCACTTGTGCATGCGGCAGGAGGCCT
ACCTAGAGGCCCTCTCCCACCTGCAGTCCCCACTCGACCCCAGCACCCTGCTGGCTGAAGTCTGCGTGGA
GCAGTGCACCTTCATGGACTCCAAGATGAAGCCCCTGTGGATCATGTACAGCAACGAGGAGGCAGGCAGC
GGCGGCAGCGTGGGCATCATCTTTAAGAACGGGGATGACCTCCGGCAGGACATGCTGACCCTGCAGATGA
TCCAGCTCATGGACGTCCTGTGGAAGCAGGAGGGGCTGGACCTGAGGATGACCCCCTATGGCTGCCTCCC
CACCGGGGACCGCACAGGCCTCATTGAGGTGGTACTCCGTTCAGACACCATCGCCAACATCCAACTCAAC
AAGAGCAACATGGCAGCCACAGCCGCCTTCAACAAGGATGCCCTGCTCAACTGGCTGAAGTCCAAGAACC
CGGGGGAGGCCCTGGATCGAGCCATTGAGGAGTTCACCCTCTCCTGTGCTGGCTATTGTGTGGCCACATA
TGTGCTGGGCATTGGCGATCGGCACAGCGACAACATCATGATCCGAGAGAGTGGGCAGCTGTTCCACATT
GATTTTGGCCACTTTCTGGGGAATTTCAAGACCAAGTTTGGAATCAACCGCGAGCGTGTCCCATTCATCC
TCACCTACGACTTTGTCCATGTGATTCAGCAGGGGAAGACTAATAATAGTGAGAAATTTGAACGGTTCCG
GGGCTACTGTGAAAGGGCCTACACCATCCTGCGGCGCCACAGGCTTCTCTTCCTCCACCTCTTTGCCCTG
ATGCGGGCGGCAGGCCTGCCTGAGCTCAGCTGCTCCAAAGACATCCAGTATCTCAAGGACTCCCTGGCAC
TGGGGAAAACAGAGGAGGAGGCACTGAAGCACTTCCGAGTGAAGTTTAACGAAGCCCTCCGTGAGAGCTG
GAAAACCAAAGTGAACTGGCTGGCCCACAACGTGTCCAAAGACAACAGGCAG
